>Addgene plasmid #237911 | TRBV5-6 | addgene full sequence | sequence record 475829 | Addgene NGS Result
CTGAGAGACTCTAAATCCAGTGACAAGTCTGTCTGCCTATTCACCGATTTTGATTCTCAAACAAATGTGT
CACAAAGTAAGGATTCTGACGTCTATATCACAGACAAAACTGTGCTAGACATGAGGTCTATGGACTTCAA
GAGCAACAGTGCTGTGGCCTGGAGCAACAAATCTGACTTTGCATGTGCAAACGCCTTCAACAACAGCATT
ATTCCAGAAGATACCTTCTTCCCCAGCCCAGAAAGTTCCTGTGATGTCAAGCTGGTCGAGAAATCTTTTG
AAACAGATACGAACCTAAACTTTCAAAACCTGTCAGTGATTGGGTTCCGAATCCTCCTCCTGAAAGTGGC
CGGGTTTAATCTGCTCATGACGCTGCGGCTGTGGTCCAGCTGAGGAATTCATCAGAAGAGCCTCGAGGCG
GCCGCATGTGAGTCTCCCTATAGTGAGTCGTATTAATTTCGCGGGCGGAACCCCTATTTGTTTATTTTTC
TAAATACATTCAAATATGTATCCGCTCATGAGTAGCACCAGGCGTTTAAGGGCACCAATAACTGCCTTAA
AAAAATTACGCCCCGCCCTGCCACTCATCGCAGTACTGTTGTAATTCATTAAGCATTCTGCCGACATGGA
AGCCATCACAAACGGCATGATGAACCTGAATCGCCAGCGGCATCAGCACCTTGTCGCCTTGCGTATAATA
TTTGCCCATGGTGAAAACGGGGGCGAAGAAGTTGTCCATATTGGCCACGTTTAAATCAAAACTGGTGAAA
CTCACCCAGGGATTGGCTGAGACAAAAAACATATTCTCAATAAACCCTTTAGGGAAATAGGCCAGGTTTT
CACCGTAACACGCCACATCTTGCGAATATATGTGTAGAAACTGCCGGAAATCGTCGTGGTATTCACTCCA
GAGCGATGAAAACGTTTCAGTTTGCTCATGGAAAACGGTGTAACAAGGGTGAACACTATCCCATATCACC
AGCTCACCGTCTTTCATTGCCATACGAAATTCCGGATGAGCATTCATCAGGCGGGCAAGAATGTGAATAA
AGGCCGGATAAAACTTGTGCTTATTTTTCTTTACGGTCTTTAAAAAGGCCGTAATATCCAGCTGAACGGT
CTGGTTATAGGTACATTGAGCAACTGACTGAAATGCCTCAAAATGTTCTTTACGATGCCATTGGGATATA
TCAACGGTGGTATATCCAGTGATTTTTTTCTCCATTTTAGCTTCCTTAGCTCCTGAAAATCTCGATAACT
CAAAAAATACGCCCGGTAGTGATCTTATTTCATTATGGTGAAAGTTGGAACCTCTTACGTGCCGATCAAA
GTCTCATTTTCGCCAAAAGTTGTCATGACCAAAATCCCTTAACGTGAGTTTTCGTTCCACTGAGCGTCAG
ACCCCGTAGAAAAGATCAAAGGATCTTCTTGAGATCCTTTTTTTCTGCGCGTAATCTGCTGCTTGCAAAC
AAAAAAACCACCGCTACCAGCGGTGGTTTGTTTGCCGGATCAAGAGCTACCAACTCTTTTTCCGAAGGTA
ACTGGCTTCAGCAGAGCGCAGATACCAAATACTGTTCTTCTAGTGTAGCCGTAGTTAGGCCACCACTTCA
AGAACTCTGTAGCACCGCCTACATACCTCGCTCTGCTAATCCTGTTACCAGTGGCTGCTGCCAGTGGCGA
TAAGTCGTGTCTTACCGGGTTGGACTCAAGACGATAGTTACCGGATAAGGCGCAGCGGTCGGGCTGAACG
GGGGGTTCGTGCACACAGCCCAGCTTGGAGCGAACGACCTACACCGAACTGAGATACCTACAGCGTGAGC
TATGAGAAAGCGCCACGCTTCCCGAAGGGAGAAAGGCGGACAGGTATCCGGTAAGCGGCAGGGTCGGAAC
AGGAGAGCGCACGAGGGAGCTTCCAGGGGGAAACGCCTGGTATCTTTATAGTCCTGTCGGGTTTCGCCAC
CTCTGACTTGAGCGTCGATTTTTGTGATGCTCGTCAGGGGGGCGGAGCCTATGGAAAAACGCCAGCAATG
CGGCCTTTTTACGGTTCCTGGCCTTTTGCTGGCCTTTTGCTCACATGTTCTTTCCTGCGTTATCCCCTGA
TTCTGTGGATAACCGTATTACCGCCTTTGAGTGAGCTGATACCGCTCGCCGCAGCCGAACGACCGAGCGC
AGCGAGTCAGTGAGCGAGGAAGCCGAAAAATCAATAATCAGACAACAAGATGTGCGAACTCGATATTTTA
CACGACTCTCTTTACCAATTCTGCCCCGAATTACACTTAAAACGACTCAACAGCTTAACGTTGGCTTGCC
ACGCATTACTTGACTGTAAAACTCTCACTCTTACCGAACTTGGCCGTAACCTGCCAACCAAAGCGAGAAC
AAAACATAACATCAAACGAATCGACCGATTGTTAGGTAATCGTCACTTGCAGGAAGGTTTAAACGCATTT
AGGTGACACTATAGAAGTGTGTATCGCTCGAGGCTCTTCAGCATCTAGAGCCACCGGCATGAGCCACCAT
GGGCCCCGGGCTCCTCTGCTGGGCACTGCTTTGTCTCCTGGGAGCAGGCTTAGTGGACGCTGGAGTCACC
CAAAGTCCCACACACCTGATCAAAACGAGAGGACAGCAAGTGACTCTGAGATGCTCTCCTAAGTCTGGGC
ATGACACTGTGTCCTGGTACCAACAGGCCCTGGGTCAGGGGCCCCAGTTTATCTTTCAGTATTATGAGGA
GGAAGAGAGACAGAGAGGCAACTTCCCTGATCGATTCTCAGGTCACCAGTTCCCTAACTATAGCTCTGAG
CTGAATGTGAACGCCTTGTTGCTGGGGGACTCGGCCCTCTATTTATAGTCTTCGTCACGAGACGTAATGG
AGACCATGCGATATCCGTAGGTCTCGAAACCGTCTCGGGGTGAAGACATGTGTACCAG
Features (pLannotate 1.2.2; 8 found; start..end, strand, type, name):
    437..455     -  promoter       T7 promoter: promoter for bacteriophage T7 RNA polymerase
    465..522     +  promoter       AmpR promoter (fragment): bla
    569..1225    -  CDS            cat: CAT_ECOLX - Experimental evidence at protein level: Swiss-Prot protein existence level 1. This enzyme is an effector of chloramphenicol resistance in bacteria. From Escherichia coli. This protein is used as a marker in many commonly used cloning vectors, such as pACYC184.
   1226..1328    -  promoter       cat promoter: promoter of the E. coli cat gene encoding chloramphenicol acetyltransferase
   1429..2017    +  rep_origin     ori: high-copy-number ColE1/pMB1/pBR322/pUC origin of replication
   2447..2465    +  promoter       SP6 promoter: promoter for bacteriophage SP6 RNA polymerase
   2519..2857    +  CDS            TRBV5-6: TVB56_HUMAN - Also known as TCRBV5S2 From Homo sapiens (Human).
   2920..390     +  CDS            TRAC (fragment) (across the origin): TRAC_HUMAN - Also known as TCRA. Experimental evidence at protein level: Swiss-Prot protein existence level 1. Constant region of T cell receptor (TR) alpha chain (PubMed:24600447). Alpha-beta T cell receptors are antigen specific receptors which are essential to the immune response and are present on the cell surface of T lymphocytes. Recognize peptide-major histocompatibility (MH) (pMH) complexes that are displayed by antigen presenting cells (APC), a prerequisite for efficient T cell adaptive immunity against pathogens (PubMed:25493333). Binding of alpha-beta TR to pMH complex initiates TR-
