[The description below was written by a language model from this plasmid's Addgene catalogue record and pLannotate feature annotations shown in this document.]
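Description:
TRBV5-6 is a small, high-copy bacterial cloning plasmid built on the pGGA-select backbone, a synthetic-biology vector of the kind used as a part holder for Golden Gate-style assembly. It replicates in E. coli from a ColE1/pUC-type origin and is selected with chloramphenicol through a cat gene driven by its own cat promoter. The annotated sequence (about 2.9 kb) also shows T7 and SP6 phage promoters flanking the insert region, standard backbone elements useful for sequencing or in vitro transcription, and a short remnant of the AmpR promoter with no associated bla coding sequence.

The payload consists of two human T cell receptor segments placed close together: the TRBV5-6 beta-chain variable gene segment, followed after a short gap by a fragment of TRAC, the alpha-chain constant region, which spans the numbering origin of the circular sequence. No eukaryotic promoter, polyadenylation signal or viral element is annotated, so the plasmid is not an expression vector but a source of sequence modules. The catalogue lists the insert as 410 bp, whereas the two annotated coding features together cover a larger span, so that figure may not reflect the whole TRBV–TRAC region.

According to the record, the plasmid supplies the TRBV5-6 allele and TRAC for generating complete TCRs by cloning. It belongs to work on scalable TCR synthesis and antigen-reactivity screening, which suggests it is one of a set of V-gene plasmids. The record does not state the cloning method, the enzyme sites involved, what fills the gap between the two segments, or how the CDR3/J, TRBC and alpha-variable components are joined.
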