Addgene plasmid #237911: TRBV5-6
Purpose: Encodes TRBV5-6 allele and TRAC to generate TCRs via cloning
Depositing lab: Michael Birnbaum. Depositing organization: Massachusetts Institute of Technology. Publication: Scalable TCR synthesis and screening enable antigen reactivity mapping in vitiligo. Gaglione SA, Mukkamala RS, Krishna C, Smith BE, Wadsworth MH 2nd, Jelinsky SA, Perez CR, Schmidt-Hong L, Katz EL, Gellatly KJ, Ali LR, Shen J, Holec PV, Zhao QH, Chan AO, Xu EJK, Kravarik KM, Guzova JA, Dobson CS, Singh H, Garber M, Dougan M, Dougan SK, Harris JE, Winkler A, Birnbaum ME. Immunity. 2026 Feb 10;59(2):477-493.e9. doi: 10.1016/j.immuni.2026.01.001. Epub 2026 Jan 28. PubMed 41610844.
Backbone
  Vector backbone: pGGA-select
  Backbone manufacturer: Addgene Plasmid #195714
  Backbone size w/o insert (bp): 2518
  Vector type: Synthetic Biology
Growth in bacteria
  Bacterial resistance: Chloramphenicol, 25 μg/mL
  Growth temperature: 37°C
  Growth strain: DH5alpha
  Copy number: High Copy
Gene/Insert
  Gene/Insert name: TRBV5-6-TRAC
  Species: H. sapiens (human)
  Insert size (bp): 410
  Mutation: None
  Entrez Gene: TRBV5-6 (a.k.a. TCRBV5S2, TCRBV5S6, TRBV56)
  Cloning method: Unknown
Terms and licenses: Academic/Nonprofit Terms; Industry Terms: Not Available to Industry
Depositor comments: Please visit https://doi.org/10.1101/2025.04.24.649726 for bioRxiv preprint.
How to cite: TRBV5-6 was a gift from Michael Birnbaum (Addgene plasmid # 237911 ; http://n2t.net/addgene:237911 ; RRID:Addgene_237911)
